Addgene plasmid #228206: pET-Impact-T4gp59
Purpose: Expression in BL21(DE3) of WT T4 helicase loader
Depositing lab: Stephen Benkovic. Depositing organization: Pennsylvania State University.
Backbone
  Vector backbone: pET-Impact
  Vector type: Bacterial Expression
Growth in bacteria
  Bacterial resistance: Kanamycin, 50 μg/mL
  Growth temperature: 37°C
  Growth strain: DH5alpha
  Copy number: Unknown
Gene/Insert
  Gene/Insert name: 59
  Species: Escherichia phage T4
  Entrez Gene: 59 (a.k.a. T4p245)
  Promoter: T7
  Tag / fusion protein: Sce VMA intein-chitin binding domain (C terminal on backbone)
  Cloning method: Restriction Enzyme; 5′ cloning site NdeI (unknown if destroyed); 3′ cloning site SapI (destroyed during cloning)
  Sequencing primers: 5′ TAATACGACTCACTATAGGG
Terms and licenses: Academic/Nonprofit Terms; Industry Terms: Not Available to Industry
How to cite: pET-Impact-T4gp59 was a gift from Stephen Benkovic (Addgene plasmid # 228206 ; http://n2t.net/addgene:228206 ; RRID:Addgene_228206)
