[The description below was written by a language model from this plasmid's Addgene catalogue record and pLannotate feature annotations shown in this document.]
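Description:
pET-Impact-T4gp59 is a 7,449 nt bacterial expression plasmid built on the pET-Impact backbone, a pET-style T7 vector that carries an intein/chitin-binding-domain purification module. It is intended for producing wild-type bacteriophage T4 gene 59 protein, the replicative helicase loader, in E. coli BL21(DE3). The plasmid replicates from a ColE1/pMB1-type origin accompanied by the pBR322 bom region and the rop gene, which normally moderates copy number; the catalogue lists copy number as unknown. Selection is by kanamycin through an aph(3')-Ia gene. An f1 origin is also present, and short tetracycline-resistance fragments flanking the lacI region appear to be non-functional backbone remnants.

Expression is driven by a T7 promoter followed directly by a lac operator and the strong T7 gene 10 ribosome binding site. A plasmid-borne lacI gene with its own promoter supplies repressor, so transcription stays low until IPTG induces the host's T7 RNA polymerase and relieves operator repression. The gene 59 coding sequence was inserted between NdeI and SapI sites, the latter destroyed in cloning, and it abuts the Saccharomyces cerevisiae VMA1 intein, which is followed by the Bacillus circulans chitin binding domain. In this arrangement the fusion protein can be captured on chitin resin and the target released by thiol-induced intein cleavage at the junction, typically yielding protein without a residual affinity tag. Short annotated fragments of a His tag and a T7 gene 10B-derived solubility tag lie downstream of the chitin binding domain; the record does not show whether they are translated. A T7 terminator closes the cassette. The purified protein would suit biochemical studies of T4 replication fork assembly, where gp59 loads the helicase onto DNA coated with single-stranded DNA-binding protein.
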