Features (pLannotate 1.2.2; 22 found; start..end, strand, type, name):
     12..440     +  rep_origin     f1 ori (sequence partly withheld): f1 bacteriophage origin of replication; arrow indicates direction of (+) strand synthesis
    493..550     +  promoter       AmpR promoter (fragment): bla
    559..1374    -  CDS            KanR: aminoglycoside phosphotransferase; aph(3')-Ia; confers resistance to kanamycin in bacteria or G418 (Geneticin®) in eukaryotes
   1496..2084    +  rep_origin     ori: high-copy-number ColE1/pMB1/pBR322/pUC origin of replication
   2270..2409    -  misc_feature   bom: basis of mobility region from pBR322
   2511..2702    -  CDS            rop: Rop protein, which maintains plasmids at low copy number; rop
   2719..3099    +  CDS            YPB1_ECOLX: Protein predicted: Swiss-Prot protein existence level 4. From Escherichia coli.
   3171..3462    -  CDS            TcR (fragment): tetracycline efflux protein; tet; confers resistance to tetracycline
   3477..3498    -  protein_bind   CAP binding site: CAP binding activates transcription in the presence of cAMP. E. coli catabolite activator protein
   3511..4593    -  CDS            lacI: lac repressor; lacI; The lac repressor binds to the lac operator to inhibit transcription in E. coli. This inhibition can be relieved by adding lactose or isopropyl-β-D-thiogalactopyranoside (IPTG).
   4594..4671    -  promoter       lacI promoter: lacI
   4679..4958    -  CDS            TcR (fragment): tetracycline efflux protein; tet; confers resistance to tetracycline
   4980..4998    +  promoter       T7 promoter: promoter for bacteriophage T7 RNA polymerase
   4999..5023    +  protein_bind   lac operator: The lac repressor binds to the lac operator to inhibit transcription in E. coli. This inhibition can be relieved by adding lactose or isopropyl-β-D-thiogalactopyranoside (IPTG). lac repressor encoded by lacI
   5038..5060    +  RBS            RBS: efficient ribosome binding site from bacteriophage T7 gene 10 (Olins and Rangwala, 1989)
   5070..5720    +  CDS            59: HLOAD_BPT4 - Experimental evidence at protein level: Swiss-Prot protein existence level 1. DNA helicase loader protein that participates in viral DNA replication, recombination, and repair (PubMed:10871615). At the fork, required for loading of the replicative helicase onto DNA protected by the ssDNA-binding protein (PubMed:11459967, PubMed:7806533, PubMed:10871615, PubMed:22427673). Coordinates simultaneous synthesis of leading- and lagging-strands (PubMed:11459969). From Enterobacteria phage T4 (Bacteriophage T4).
   5721..6539    +  CDS            Sce VMA intein 5' region: 5' region of the intein from the yeast Vma1 subunit of the vacuolar ATPase (Chong et al., 1998); Saccharomyces cerevisiae VMA1
   6542..7072    +  CDS            Sce VMA intein 3' region: modified 3' region of the intein from the yeast Vma1 subunit of the vacuolar ATPase (Chong et al., 1998); Saccharomyces cerevisiae VMA1; C-terminal cleavage of this intein can be induced by thiols.
   7116..7271    +  CDS            CBD: chitin binding domain from chitinase A1 (Watanabe et al., 1994); Bacillus circulans chiA
   7293..7310    +  CDS            9xHis (fragment): 9xHis affinity tag
   7320..7369    +  CDS            SET1 (fragment): solubility-enhancement tag derived from T7 phage gene 10B
   7377..7424    +  terminator     T7 terminator: transcription terminator for bacteriophage T7 RNA polymerase
>Addgene plasmid #228206 | pET-Impact-T4gp59 | addgene full sequence | sequence record 453944 | Addgene NGS Result
TGGCGAATGGG
[124 nt withheld, positions 12-135]
C
[91 nt withheld, positions 137-227]
A
[49 nt withheld, positions 229-277]
CCTTTGACGTTGGAGTCCACGTTCTTT
[37 nt withheld, positions 305-341]
ACCCTATCTCGGTCTATTCTTTTGATTTATAAGGGATTTTGCCGATTTCGGCCTATTGGTTAAAAAATGA
GCTGATTTAACAAAAATTTAACGCGAATTTTAACAAAATATTAACGCTTACAATTTAGGTGGCACTTTTC
GGGGAAATGTGCGCGGAACCCCTATTTGTTTATTTTTCTAAATACATTCAAATATGTATCCGCTCATGAA
TTAATTCTTAGAAAAACTCATCGAGCATCAAATGAAACTGCAATTTATTCATATCAGGATTATCAATACC
ATATTTTTGAAAAAGCCGTTTCTGTAATGAAGGAGAAAACTCACCGAGGCAGTTCCATAGGATGGCAAGA
TCCTGGTATCGGTCTGCGATTCCGACTCGTCCAACATCAATACAACCTATTAATTTCCCCTCGTCAAAAA
TAAGGTTATCAAGTGAGAAATCACCATGAGTGACGACTGAATCCGGTGAGAATGGCAAAAGTTTATGCAT
TTCTTTCCAGACTTGTTCAACAGGCCAGCCATTACGCTCGTCATCAAAATCACTCGCATCAACCAAACCG
TTATTCATTCGTGATTGCGCCTGAGCGAGACGAAATACGCGATCGCTGTTAAAAGGACAATTACAAACAG
GAATCGAATGCAACCGGCGCAGGAACACTGCCAGCGCATCAACAATATTTTCACCTGAATCAGGATATTC
TTCTAATACCTGGAATGCTGTTTTCCCGGGGATCGCAGTGGTGAGTAACCATGCATCATCAGGAGTACGG
ATAAAATGCTTGATGGTCGGAAGAGGCATAAATTCCGTCAGCCAGTTTAGTCTGACCATCTCATCTGTAA
CATCATTGGCAACGCTACCTTTGCCATGTTTCAGAAACAACTCTGGCGCATCGGGCTTCCCATACAATCG
ATAGATTGTCGCACCTGATTGCCCGACATTATCGCGAGCCCATTTATACCCATATAAATCAGCATCCATG
TTGGAATTTAATCGCGGCCTAGAGCAAGACGTTTCCCGTTGAATATGGCTCATAACACCCCTTGTATTAC
TGTTTATGTAAGCAGACAGTTTTATTGTTCATGACCAAAATCCCTTAACGTGAGTTTTCGTTCCACTGAG
CGTCAGACCCCGTAGAAAAGATCAAAGGATCTTCTTGAGATCCTTTTTTTCTGCGCGTAATCTGCTGCTT
GCAAACAAAAAAACCACCGCTACCAGCGGTGGTTTGTTTGCCGGATCAAGAGCTACCAACTCTTTTTCCG
AAGGTAACTGGCTTCAGCAGAGCGCAGATACCAAATACTGTCCTTCTAGTGTAGCCGTAGTTAGGCCACC
ACTTCAAGAACTCTGTAGCACCGCCTACATACCTCGCTCTGCTAATCCTGTTACCAGTGGCTGCTGCCAG
TGGCGATAAGTCGTGTCTTACCGGGTTGGACTCAAGACGATAGTTACCGGATAAGGCGCAGCGGTCGGGC
TGAACGGGGGGTTCGTGCACACAGCCCAGCTTGGAGCGAACGACCTACACCGAACTGAGATACCTACAGC
GTGAGCTATGAGAAAGCGCCACGCTTCCCGAAGGGAGAAAGGCGGACAGGTATCCGGTAAGCGGCAGGGT
CGGAACAGGAGAGCGCACGAGGGAGCTTCCAGGGGGAAACGCCTGGTATCTTTATAGTCCTGTCGGGTTT
CGCCACCTCTGACTTGAGCGTCGATTTTTGTGATGCTCGTCAGGGGGGCGGAGCCTATGGAAAAACGCCA
GCAACGCGGCCTTTTTACGGTTCCTGGCCTTTTGCTGGCCTTTTGCTCACATGTTCTTTCCTGCGTTATC
CCCTGATTCTGTGGATAACCGTATTACCGCCTTTGAGTGAGCTGATACCGCTCGCCGCAGCCGAACGACC
GAGCGCAGCGAGTCAGTGAGCGAGGAAGCGGGGGAGCGCCTGATGCGGTATTTTCTCCTTACGCATCTGT
GCGGTATTTCACACCGCAATGGTGCACTCTCAGTACAATCTGCTCTGATGCCGCATAGTTAAGCCAGTAT
ACACTCCGCTATCGCTACGTGACTGGGTCATGGCTGCGCCCCGACACCCGCCAACACCCGCTGACGCGCC
CTGACGGGCTTGTCTGCTCCCGGCATCCGCTTACAGACAAGCTGTGACCGTCTCCGGGAGCTGCATGTGT
CAGAGGTTTTCACCGTCATCACCGAAACGCGCGAGGCAGCTGCGGTAAAGCTCATCAGCGTGGTCGTGAA
GCGATTCACAGATGTCTGCCTGTTCATCCGCGTCCAGCTCGTTGAGTTTCTCCAGAAGCGTTAATGTCTG
GCTTCTGATAAAGCGGGCCATGTTAAGGGCGGTTTTTTCCTGTTTGGTCACTGATGCCTCCGTGTAAGGG
GGATTTCTGTTCATGGGGGTAATGATACCGATGAAACGAGAGAGGATGCTCACGATACGGGTTACTGATG
ATGAACATGCCCGGTTACTGGAACGTTGTGAGGGTAAACAACTGGCGGTATGGATGCGGCGGGACCAGAG
AAAAATCACTCAGGGTCAATGCCAGCGCTTCGTTAATACAGATGTAGGTGTTCCACAGGGTAGCCAGCAG
CATCCTGCGATGCAGATCCGGAACATAATGGTGCAGGGCGCTGACTTCCGCGTTTCCAGACTTTACGAAA
CACGGAAACCGAAGACCATTCATGTTGTTGCTCAGGTCGCAGACGTTTTGCAGCAGCAGTCGCTTCACGT
TCGCTCGCGTATCGGTGATTCATTCTGCTAACCAGTAAGGCAACCCCGCCAGCCTAGCCGGGTCCTCAAC
GACAGGAGCACGATCATGCGCACCCGTGGGGCCGCCATGCCGGCGATAATGGCCTGCTTCTCGCCGAAAC
GTTTGGTGGCGGGACCAGTGACGAAGGCTTGAGCGAGGGCGTGCAAGATTCCGAATACCGCAAGCGACAG
GCCGATCATCGTCGCGCTCCAGCGAAAGCGGTCCTCGCCGAAAATGACCCAGAGCGCTGCCGGCACCTGT
CCTACGAGTTGCATGATAAAGAAGACAGTCATAAGTGCGGCGACGATAGTCATGCCCCGCGCCCACCGGA
AGGAGCTGACTGGGTTGAAGGCTCTCAAGGGCATCGGTCGAGATCCCGGTGCCTAATGAGTGAGCTAACT
TACATTAATTGCGTTGCGCTCACTGCCCGCTTTCCAGTCGGGAAACCTGTCGTGCCAGCTGCATTAATGA
ATCGGCCAACGCGCGGGGAGAGGCGGTTTGCGTATTGGGCGCCAGGGTGGTTTTTCTTTTCACCAGTGAG
ACGGGCAACAGCTGATTGCCCTTCACCGCCTGGCCCTGAGAGAGTTGCAGCAAGCGGTCCACGCTGGTTT
GCCCCAGCAGGCGAAAATCCTGTTTGATGGTGGTTAACGGCGGGATATAACATGAGCTGTCTTCGGTATC
GTCGTATCCCACTACCGAGATATCCGCACCAACGCGCAGCCCGGACTCGGTAATGGCGCGCATTGCGCCC
AGCGCCATCTGATCGTTGGCAACCAGCATCGCAGTGGGAACGATGCCCTCATTCAGCATTTGCATGGTTT
GTTGAAAACCGGACATGGCACTCCAGTCGCCTTCCCGTTCCGCTATCGGCTGAATTTGATTGCGAGTGAG
ATATTTATGCCAGCCAGCCAGACGCAGACGCGCCGAGACAGAACTTAATGGGCCCGCTAACAGCGCGATT
TGCTGGTGACCCAATGCGACCAGATGCTCCACGCCCAGTCGCGTACCGTCTTCATGGGAGAAAATAATAC
TGTTGATGGGTGTCTGGTCAGAGACATCAAGAAATAACGCCGGAACATTAGTGCAGGCAGCTTCCACAGC
AATGGCATCCTGGTCATCCAGCGGATAGTTAATGATCAGCCCACTGACGCGTTGCGCGAGAAGATTGTGC
ACCGCCGCTTTACAGGCTTCGACGCCGCTTCGTTCTACCATCGACACCACCACGCTGGCACCCAGTTGAT
CGGCGCGAGATTTAATCGCCGCGACAATTTGCGACGGCGCGTGCAGGGCCAGACTGGAGGTGGCAACGCC
AATCAGCAACGACTGTTTGCCCGCCAGTTGTTGTGCCACGCGGTTGGGAATGTAATTCAGCTCCGCCATC
GCCGCTTCCACTTTTTCCCGCGTTTTCGCAGAAACGTGGCTGGCCTGGTTCACCACGCGGGAAACGGTCT
GATAAGAGACACCGGCATACTCTGCGACATCGTATAACGTTACTGGTTTCACATTCACCACCCTGAATTG
ACTCTCTTCCGGGCGCTATCATGCCATACCGCGAAAGGTTTTGCGCCATTCGATGGTGTCCGGGATCTCG
ACGCTCTCCCTTATGCGACTCCTGCATTAGGAAGCAGCCCAGTAGTAGGTTGAGGCCGTTGAGCACCGCC
GCCGCAAGGAATGGTGCATGCAAGGAGATGGCGCCCAACAGTCCCCCGGCCACGGGGCCTGCCACCATAC
CCACGCCGAAACAAGCGCTCATGAGCCCGAAGTGGCGAGCCCGATCTTCCCCATCGGTGATGTCGGCGAT
ATAGGCGCCAGCAACCGCACCTGTGGCGCCGGTGATGCCGGCCACGATGCGTCCGGCGTAGAGGATCGAG
ATCTCGATCCCGCGAAATTAATACGACTCACTATAGGGGAATTGTGAGCGGATAACAATTCCCCTCTAGA
AATAATTTTGTTTAACTTTAAGAAGGAGATATACATAGATGATTAAACTCCGCATGCCTGCTGGTGGTGA
AAGATACATTGATGGTAAATCAGTTTATAAATTATACTTAATGATAAAACAACATATGAATGGAAAGTAT
GATGTAATTAAGTATAATTGGTGCATGCGGGTGTCTGATGCCGCTTATCAAAAGCGAAGGGATAAGTATT
TTTTCCAGAAGTTATCAGAAAAATATAAATTAAAGGAACTTGCTTTAATCTTTATAAGCAATTTGGTTGC
TAACCAAGATGCTTGGATTGGTGACATCTCTGACGCTGATGCACTTGTGTTTTATCGTGAATATATCGGA
CGCTTAAAGCAAATTAAATTTAAGTTTGAAGAAGATATTCGCAACATTTATTATTTTAGTAAAAAAGTTG
AAGTTTCTGCTTTTAAAGAAATTTTTGAGTATAATCCAAAAGTTCAATCAAGTTATATTTTTAAACTTCT
GCAATCGAACATAATTTCGTTTGAGACGTTTATCTTGCTTGATTCGTTTTTAAATATAATTGATAAACAT
GATGAACAGACTGATAATTTAGTCTGGAATAATTATTCTATAAAGTTAAAGGCTTATAGAAAAATTTTAA
ATATTGATTCACAGAAAGCTAAAAATGTTTTCATTGAAACTGTGAAATCTTGCAAGTATTGCTTTGCCAA
GGGTACCAATGTTTTAATGGCGGATGGGTCTATTGAATGTATTGAAAACATTGAGGTTGGTAATAAGGTC
ATGGGTAAAGATGGCAGACCTCGTGAGGTAATTAAATTGCCCAGAGGAAGAGAAACTATGTACAGCGTCG
TGCAGAAAAGTCAGCACAGAGCCCACAAAAGTGACTCAAGTCGTGAAGTGCCAGAATTACTCAAGTTTAC
GTGTAATGCGACCCATGAGTTGGTTGTTAGAACACCTCGTAGTGTCCGCCGTTTGTCTCGTACCATTAAG
GGTGTCGAATATTTTGAAGTTATTACTTTTGAGATGGGCCAAAAGAAAGCCCCCGACGGTAGAATTGTTG
AGCTTGTCAAGGAAGTTTCAAAGAGCTACCCAATATCTGAGGGGCCTGAGAGAGCCAACGAATTAGTAGA
ATCCTATAGAAAGGCTTCAAATAAAGCTTATTTTGAGTGGACTATTGAGGCCAGAGATCTTTCTCTGTTG
GGTTCCCATGTTCGTAAAGCTACCTACCAGACTTACGCTCCAATTCTTTATGAGAATGACCACTTTTTCG
ACTACATGCAAAAAAGTAAGTTTCATCTCACCATTGAAGGTCCAAAAGTACTTGCTTATTTACTTGGTTT
ATGGATTGGTGATGGATTGTCTGACAGGGCAACTTTTTCGGTTGATTCCAGAGATACTTCTTTGATGGAA
CGTGTTACTGAATATGCTGAAAAGTTGAATTTGTGCGCCGAGTATAAGGACAGAAAAGAACCACAAGTTG
CCAAAACTGTTAATTTGTACTCTAAAGTTGTCAGAGGTAATGGTATTCGCAATAATCTTAATACTGAGAA
TCCATTATGGGACGCTATTGTTGGCTTAGGATTCTTGAAGGACGGTGTCAAAAATATTCCTTCTTTCTTG
TCTACGGACAATATCGGTACTCGTGAAACATTTCTTGCTGGTATAATTGATTCTGATGGCTATGTTACTG
ATGAGCATGGTATTAAAGCAACAATAAAGACAATTCATACTTCTGTCAGAGATGGTTTGGTTTCCCTTGC
TCGTTCTTTAGGCTTAGTAGTCTCGGTTAACGCAGAACCTGCTAAGGTTGACATGAATGTCACCAAACAT
AAAATTAGTTATGCTATTTATATGTCTGGTGGAGATGTTTTGCTTAACGTTCTTTCGAAGTGTGCCGGCT
CTAAAAAATTCAGGCCTGCTCCCGCCGCTGCTTTTGCACGTGAGTGCCGCGGATTTTATTTCGAGTTACA
AGAATTGAAGGAAGACGATTATTATGGGATTACTTTATCTGATGATTCTGATCATCAGTTTTTGCTTGGA
TCCCAGGTTGTCGTCCATGCATGCGGTGGCCTGACCGGTCTGAACTCAGGCCTCACGACAAATCCTGGTG
TATCCGCTTGGCAGGTCAACACAGCTTATACTGCGGGACAATTGGTCACATATAACGGCAAGACGTATAA
ATGTTTGCAGCCCCACACCTCCTTGGCAGGATGGGAACCATCCAACGTTCCTGCCTTGTGGCAGCTTCAA
TGATAAGCGGCCGCACTCGAGCACCACCACCACCACCACTGAGATCCGGCTGCTAACAAAGCCCGAAAGG
AAGCTGAGTTGGCTGCTGCCACCGCTGAGCAATAACTAGCATAACCCCTTGGGGCCTCTAAACGGGTCTT
GAGGGGTTTTTTGCTGAAAGGAGGAACTATATCCGGAT
